>Addgene plasmid #222301 | pBIG1a_StrepII-Hook3[571-718]_FTS_FHIP1B | addgene full sequence | sequence record 443588 | Addgene NGS Result
ACCGGTTGACTTGGGTCAACTGTCAGACCAAGTTTACTCATATATACTTTAGATTGATTTAAAACTTCAT
TTTTAATTTAAAAGGATCTAGGTGAAGATCCTTTTTGATAATCTCATGACCAAAATCCCTTAACGTGAGT
TTTCGTTCCACTGAGCGTCAGACCCCGTAGAAAAGATCAAAGGATCTTCTTGAGATCCTTTTTTTCTGCG
CGTAATCTGCTGCTTGCAAACAAAAAAACCACCGCTACCAGCGGTGGTTTGTTTGCCGGATCAAGAGCTA
CCAACTCTTTTTCCGAAGGTAACTGGCTTCAGCAGAGCGCAGATACCAAATACTGTTCTTCTAGTGTAGC
CGTAGTTAGGCCACCACTTCAAGAACTCTGTAGCACCGCCTACATACCTCGCTCTGCTAATCCTGTTACC
AGTGGCTGCTGCCAGTGGCGATAAGTCGTGTCTTACCGGGTTGGACTCAAGACGATAGTTACCGGATAAG
GCGCAGCGGTCGGGCTGAACGGGGGGTTCGTGCACACAGCCCAGCTTGGAGCGAACGACCTACACCGAAC
TGAGATACCTACAGCGTGAGCTATGAGAAAGCGCCACGCTTCCCGAAGGGAGAAAGGCGGACAGGTATCC
GGTAAGCGGCAGGGTCGGAACAGGAGAGCGCACGAGGGAGCTTCCAGGGGGAAACGCCTGGTATCTTTAT
AGTCCTGTCGGGTTTCGCCACCTCTGACTTGAGCGTCGATTTTTGTGATGCTCGTCAGGGGGGCGGAGCC
TATGGAAAAACGCCAGCAACGCGGCCTTTTTACGGTTCCTGGCCTTTTGCTGGCCTTTTGCTCACATGTT
CTTTCCTGCGTTATCCCCTGATTGACTTGGGTCGCTCTTCCTGTGGATGCGCAGATGCCCTGCGTAAGCG
GGTGTGGGCGGACAATAAAGTCTTAAACTGAACAAAATAGATCTAAACTATGACAATAAAGTCTTAAACT
AGACAGAATAGTTGTAAACTGAAATCAGTCCAGTTATGCTGTGAAAAAGCATACTGGACTTTTGTTATGG
CTAAAGCAAACTCTTCATTTTCTGAAGTGCAAATTGCCCGTCGTATTAAAGAGGGGCGTGGCCAAGGGCA
TGTAAAGACTATATTCGCGGCGTTGTGACAATTTACCGAACAACTCCGCGGCCGGGAAGCCGATCTCGGC
TTGAACGAATTGTTAGGTGGCGGTACTTGGGTCGATATCAAAGTGCATCACTTCTTCCCGTATGCCCAAC
TTTGTATAGAGAGCCACTGCGGGATCGTCACCGTAATCTGCTTGCACGTAGATCACATAAGCACCAAGCG
CGTTGGCCTCATGCTTGAGGAGATTGATGAGCGCGGTGGCAATGCCCTGCCTCCGGTGCTCGCCGGAGAC
TGCGAGATCATAGATATAGATCTCACTACGCGGCTGCTCAAACTTGGGCAGAACGTAAGCCGCGAGAGCG
CCAACAACCGCTTCTTGGTCGAAGGCAGCAAGCGCGATGAATGTCTTACTACGGAGCAAGTTCCCGAGGT
AATCGGAGTCCGGCTGATGTTGGGAGTAGGTGGCTACGTCTCCGAACTCACGACCGAAAAGATCAAGAGC
AGCCCGCATGGATTTGACTTGGTCAGGGCCGAGCCTACATGTGCGAATGATGCCCATACTTGAGCCACCT
AACTTTGTTTTAGGGCGACTGCCCTGCTGCGTAACATCGTTGCTGCTGCGTAACATCGTTGCTGCTCCAT
AACATCAAACATCGACCCACGGCGTAACGCGCTTGCTGCTTGGATGCCCGAGGCATAGACTGTACAAAAA
AACAGTCATAACAAGCCATGAAAACCGCCACTGCGCCGTTACCACCGCTGCGTTCGGTCAAGGTTCTGGA
CCAGTTGCGTGAGCGCATACGCTACTTGCATTACAGTTTACGAACCGAACAGGCTTATGTCAACTGGGTT
CGTGCCTTCATCCGTTTCCACGGTGTGCGTCACCCGGCAACCTTGGGCAGCAGCGAAGTCGCCATAACTT
CGTATAGCATACATTATACGAAGTTATCTGGGTTTAAACGCTCTATGGTCTAAAGTTTTTATCGAGGCTA
ACTGAAACACGGAAGGAGACAATACCGGAAGGAACCCGCGCTATGACGGCAATAAAAAGACAGAATAAAA
CGCACGGGTGTTGGGTCGTTTGTTCATAAACGCGGGGTTCGGTCCCAGGGCTGGCACTCTGTCAAGTGAA
CGCTCTATGGTCTAAAGATTTAAATCGACCTACTCCGGAATATTAATAGATCATGGAGATAATTAAAATG
ATAACCATCTCGCAAATAAATAAGTATTTTACTGTTTTCGTAACAGTTTTGTAATAAAAAAACCTATAAA
TATTCCGGATTATTCATACCGTCCCACCATCGGGCGCGGATCCCTCGAGCATGTGGTCACATCCGCAGTT
TGAAAAAGGTAGCGCAGGTAGTGCAGCAGGTAGCGGTGCAGGTTGGAGCCATCCTCAGTTTGAGAAACTG
GAAGTTCTGTTTCAGGGTCCGGATCTCGAGCCAAGATTTAACAACAGCTCCTTAAAAATTGAAGAATTAC
AAGAAGCTTTACGAAAGAAAGAGGAAGAAATGAAGCAAATGGAAGAACGATACAAAAAATACTTAGAGAA
AGCCAAAAGTGTCATCCGTACTTTAGATCCTAAACAGAATCAAGGAGCAGCACCAGAAATACAAGCTCTT
AAAAATCAGCTCCAGGAACGAGACCGACTGTTCCACTCATTAGAGAAAGAATATGAGAAAACAAAGAGTC
AGAGAGAGATGGAAGAGAAATATATTGTTAGTGCCTGGTACAATATGGGAATGACCCTGCATAAAAAGGC
AGCTGAAGATAGACTGGCAAGCACAGGCTCAGGGCAGTCATTTCTGGCGAGGCAGAGGCAAGCGACCAGC
AGCAGAAGATCATACCCAGGCCACGTGCAGCCGGCCACAGCAAGGTAAGGTACCTCTAGAGCCTGCAGTC
TCGACAAGCTTGTCGAGAAGTACTAGAGGATCATAATCAGCCATACCACATTTGTAGAGGTTTTACTTGC
TTTAAAAAACCTCCCACACCTCCCCCTGAACCTGAAACATAAAATGAATGCAATTGTTGTTGTTAACTTG
TTTATTGCAGCTTATAATGGTTACAAATAAAGCAATAGCATCACAAATTTCACAAATAAAGCATTTTTTT
CACTGCATTCTAGTTGTGGTTTGTCCAAACTCATCAATGTATCTTATCATGTCTGGATCTGATCACTGCT
TGAGCCTAGAAGATCCGGCTGCTAACAAAGCCCGAAAGGAAGCTGAGTTGGCTGCTGCCACCGCTGAGCA
ATAACTATCATAACCATTTAAATAAACTGGATACTATTGCACGTTTAAATCGACCTACTCCGGAATATTA
ATAGATCATGGAGATAATTAAAATGATAACCATCTCGCAAATAAATAAGTATTTTACTGTTTTCGTAACA
GTTTTGTAATAAAAAAACCTATAAATATTCCGGATTATTCATACCGTCCCACCATCGGGCGCGGATCCCT
CGAGCATGGAAAGAATGAATTGGCTCTCCCGTCTCGCCTCTAGGGGCCCAGGGCACAGGATTCCCCAAGG
GGCGAATCTCCAAACCCCTGTTATGGCCGACCCAGAAACCTGCCTCATGGTATTCAAGAACCATTGGTCC
CAAGTGGTGAGAATACTGGAACGTCAAGGGCCCCGTGCCGCCCCAGGTGGGGCGGACGACCTCAGTGCCG
TCAGAAATCATACATATCAAATGCTGACCCTTCTGGCTGAAGATAGGGCCGTGCCATCCGCCCCCACAGG
TCCAGGCCCGCTGTTGGAATTCGCTCTCCACGAGGATCTCCTGACTCGGGTCCTGACTTGGCAATTGCAG
TGGGACGAGCTTGGGGACGGCGTTGAAGAGCGGAGAGCCGAGCAGCTGAAGTTGTTCGAGATGCTTGTCA
GTGAGGCACGACAACCCCTTCTCAGACATGGCCCGGTCCGCGAAGCGCTTCTGACCCTGCTTGACGCTTG
CGGCCGCCCCGTTCCTTCAAGTCCTGCACTTGATGAGGGGCTCGTGCTCTTGCTCTCCCAACTTTGCGTG
TGTGTGGCACAAGAACCCAGTCTGTTGGAGTTCTTTCTTCAGCCACCACCCGAACCAGGCGCGGCTCCCC
GATTGCTTCTGTTCAGCCGGTTGGTGCCGTTTGTTCATCTAGAGGGCACATTGGGCCAACAAGCCCGAGA
TGCGCTGCTCTTGCTGATGGCGCTTAGTGCTGGCTCACCAACTGTTGGAAGGTATATTGCAGATCACAGC
TACTTTTGCCCCGTACTGGCTACTGGGTTGAGCGCGCTCTATAGCTCATTGCCGCGTAAAATTGAGGTCC
CCGGTGATGATTGGCATTGTCTGCGTAGAGAAGATTGGTTGGGTGTACCCGCCCTGGCCTTGTTCATGAG
CTCACTGGAATTCTGCAACGCGGTTATACAAGTGGCGCACCCATTGGTTCAGAAGCAACTGGTTGATTAC
ATCCATAATGGTTTTCTCGTACCTGTCATGGGCCCAGCCTTGCATAAGACCAGTGTGGAAGAAATGATCG
CAAGTACAGCTTATTTGGAATTGTTCTTGCGCTCCATCTCAGAGCCAGCCCTGCTCAGAACCTTTCTCCG
CTTTCTCCTGCTGCACCGACATGACACTCATACAATCCTCGATACGCTGGTGGCTAGAATTGGATCCAAT
AGCCGCTTGTGCATGGTGAGCTTGTCTCTCTTTAGAACACTGCTTAATTTGTCCTGCGAGGATGTCCTGT
TGCAACTGGTGCTGAGGTATTTGGTTCCATGTAACCACGTTATGTTGTCCCAGAAACCCGCTGTTCGTGA
TGTGGACCTTTATGGCAGAGCCGCAGATAAGTTCCTCAGTCTGATTCCCCGTTGCTGCCGGCATCATGCC
CCCTCACCCCCGCGACCCGAACATGCGTCATGGGCCCGAGGCCCTGGGAGCCCCAGCGTTGACTCTAGCA
GCGTGACTACCGTCCCTCGGCCCAGCACTCCAAGCCGTCTGGCCCTTTTCCTTCGACAACAAAGCCTGGG
CGGATCTGAAAGTCCCGGGCCCGCCCCATGCTCACCCGGTCTCTCCGCATCTCCGGCATCTAGTCCGGGA
CGTCGACCCACGCCAGCTGAGGAGCCTGGGGAGCTCGAGGATAATTATCTCGAGTACTTGAGGGAAGCTA
GACGGGGCGTCGATCGATGTGTTCGCGCCTGCCGCACTTGGTCTGCGCCTTATGACGGTGAACGGCCGTC
CCCAGAACCTTCTCCCTTCGGGAGCAGGACCAAGAAACGCTCCCTGCTCCCAGAAGAAGACCGGAATAAC
GTGGGAGAGGGCGAAGAAGAGGAACTTGGGCGCAGAGGTCGCGCAGGCGGCGCGGGTGAGGGACCCGGTC
ATCTGCCACCACCACAACTTAACGGGGTGCCAGGCAGTTGGCCCGAAGGCGCTAAGAAGGTAAGACTGGT
GCCAAAAGAAGGAGCCGGAGAGCTTCTTGAAGGAATCTCCGAGGGAATGGCAGGATTGGAAGGCTTCGGT
CAAGAACTTAGAGAGCTCGAGGTTGCACTGTCTAATGGTGGAACGGGGAGTGAAAGCCCCCTGGAACCCC
CGCTGCCTTTGGAAGAAGAGGAAGCCTATGAGAGCTTCACATGTCCCCCTGAGCCGCCAGGGCCCTTCCT
GTCCTCACCACTGCGCACCTTGAATCAACTTCCTTCTCAGCCATTTACTGGGCCCTTTATGGCTGTATTG
TTTGCTAAGCTCGAGAATATGCTCCAAAACAGCGTCTACGTCAATTTTCTCCTCACAGGTCTGGTGGCAC
AACTGGCCTGCCACCCACAGCCTCTGCTGCGAAGCTTCTTGCTCAATACTAACATGGTGTTCCAGCCTAG
CGTCAAGAGTCTGTTGCAAGTGCTGGGCTCAGTGAAGAATAAGATAGAAAACTTTGCTGCCAGCCAGGAA
GATTTCCCAGCCCTTCTGAGTAAAGCCAAGAAATATCTTATTGCACGTGGCAAACTGGACTGGGCTGAAG
GCCCCGCGGCCGGGCCGGCTCCGAGGCGTTCCGACCCACTCGTGAAGTCTAGGCGGCCGTCACTCGGAGA
GCTGCTCCTGCGACACGCTCATTCTCCCACCAGGGCTAGACAAGCTGCGCAGCTCGTGCTGCAACCGGGA
AGGGATGGTGCAGGCCTCGGCCTCAGCGGCGGGTCCCCCGGAGCCTCAACCCCTGTCCTTCTCACCCGCG
GCGGAGCGCCCGAACGGCAAGGGGAAGCCCTCAGAGTAAAGAATGCTGTCTACTGCGCAGTGATATTTCC
AGAGTTCTTGAAAGAGCTCGCCGCTATTTCACAAGCACACGCAGTGACTTCCCCATTTCTCCTTGAGACC
TCTGAAGAAGGGTCCGGCCCGCTTATATCCGGTTGTGGACCACTCAACCCTTAAGGTACCTCTAGAGCCT
GCAGTCTCGACAAGCTTGTCGAGAAGTACTAGAGGATCATAATCAGCCATACCACATTTGTAGAGGTTTT
ACTTGCTTTAAAAAACCTCCCACACCTCCCCCTGAACCTGAAACATAAAATGAATGCAATTGTTGTTGTT
AACTTGTTTATTGCAGCTTATAATGGTTACAAATAAAGCAATAGCATCACAAATTTCACAAATAAAGCAT
TTTTTTCACTGCATTCTAGTTGTGGTTTGTCCAAACTCATCAATGTATCTTATCATGTCTGGATCTGATC
ACTGCTTGAGCCTAGAAGATCCGGCTGCTAACAAAGCCCGAAAGGAAGCTGAGTTGGCTGCTGCCACCGC
TGAGCAATAACTATCATAACCATTTAAATAAACCTAATGATGCCTGATGTTTAAATCGACCTACTCCGGA
ATATTAATAGATCATGGAGATAATTAAAATGATAACCATCTCGCAAATAAATAAGTATTTTACTGTTTTC
GTAACAGTTTTGTAATAAAAAAACCTATAAATATTCCGGATTATTCATACCGTCCCACCATCGGGCGCGG
ATCCCTCGAGCATGAACCCTTTCTGGAGTATGAGCACTAGTAGTGTCCGTAAGCGAAGTGAGGGCGAAGA
AAAGACGCTGACTGGGGACGTGAAAACGTCCCCACCCCGCACAGCCCCAAAGAAGCAGCTCCCAAGCATA
CCAAAGAATGCCCTGCCAATTACCAAACCCACATCCCCTGCACCTGCCGCACAGTCTACTAACGGTACAC
ACGCCTCTTACGGACCATTTTATCTTGAGTACAGCCTTCTGGCTGAATTTACCCTCGTGGTAAAGCAAAA
GCTGCCTGGCGTCTACGTGCAGCCCTCATACAGGAGCGCCTTGATGTGGTTCGGAGTTATCTTTATCCGA
CATGGTCTCTATCAAGATGGCGTTTTCAAATTCACTGTGTATATTCCTGATAATTATCCCGACGGAGACT
GCCCTCGGCTCGTTTTCGATATTCCTGTATTCCATCCCCTTGTCGACCCCACATCTGGTGAACTGGACGT
GAAAAGGGCCTTCGCTAAGTGGAGACGGAACCATAATCACATCTGGCAAGTCTTGATGTATGCTCGTAGA
GTCTTTTACAAAATCGATACCGCCTCTCCGTTGAACCCGGAAGCCGCCGTACTTTACGAAAAGGACATTC
AACTGTTCAAGAGTAAGGTAGTGGATAGTGTCAAAGTGTGTACTGCCCGCCTTTTCGACCAGCCCAAAAT
TGAGGACCCGTACGCCATCTCTTTCAGTCCCTGGAACCCTAGTGTCCACGACGAAGCTCGCGAAAAGATG
CTCACCCAGAAGAAGCCAGAGGAACAGCACAATAAGTCTGTCCACGTAGCAGGGCTGTCTTGGGTCAAGC
CTGGATCTGTGCAGCCATTTTCCAAGGAAGAAAAGACGGTGGCTACTTAAGGTACCTCTAGAGCCTGCAG
TCTCGACAAGCTTGTCGAGAAGTACTAGAGGATCATAATCAGCCATACCACATTTGTAGAGGTTTTACTT
GCTTTAAAAAACCTCCCACACCTCCCCCTGAACCTGAAACATAAAATGAATGCAATTGTTGTTGTTAACT
TGTTTATTGCAGCTTATAATGGTTACAAATAAAGCAATAGCATCACAAATTTCACAAATAAAGCATTTTT
TTCACTGCATTCTAGTTGTGGTTTGTCCAAACTCATCAATGTATCTTATCATGTCTGGATCTGATCACTG
CTTGAGCCTAGAAGATCCGGCTGCTAACAAAGCCCGAAAGGAAGCTGAGTTGGCTGCTGCCACCGCTGAG
CAATAACTATCATAACCATTTAAATAAATCTATATCTCAATCGGGGTTAGTCGATACCCCACCGAGACCC
CATTGGGACCAATACGCCCGCGTTTCTTCCTTTTCCCCACCCCAACCCCCAAGTTCGGGTGAAGGCCCAG
GGCTCGCAGCCAACGTCGGGGCGGCAAGCCCTGCCATAGCCACTACGGGTTAATTAAAAACTATATCTCA
ATCGGGGTTTAAACAGGAGATCCGAACCAGATAAGTGAAATCTAGTTCCAAACTATTTTGTCATTTTTAA
TTTTCGTATTAGCTTACGACGCTACACCCAGTTCCCATCTATTTTGTCACTCTTCCCTAAATAATCCTTA
AAAACTCCATTTCCACCCCTCCCAGTTCCCAACTATTTTGTCCGCCCACA
Features (pLannotate 1.2.2; 22 found; start..end, strand, type, name):
    190..778     +  rep_origin     ori: high-copy-number ColE1/pMB1/pBR322/pUC origin of replication
    913..1136    -  mobile_element Tn7R: mini-Tn7 element (right end of the Tn7 transposon) Tn7
   1203..1736    -  CDS            GmR: gentamycin acetyltransferase; aacC1; confers resistance to gentamycin
   1925..1953    -  promoter       Pc promoter: intI1 (promoter lies within the coding sequence); class 1 integron promoter
   2024..2057    +  protein_bind   loxP: Cre-mediated recombination occurs in the 8-bp core sequence (GCATACAT). Cre recombinase
   2147..2195    +  polyA_signal   HSV TK poly(A) signal: herpes simplex virus thymidine kinase polyadenylation signal (Cole and Stacy, 1985)
   2290..2381    +  promoter       polyhedrin promoter: polh from Autographa californica; promoter for the baculovirus polyhedrin gene
   2542..2985    +  CDS            HOOK3 (fragment): HOOK3_HUMAN - Experimental evidence at protein level: Swiss-Prot protein existence level 1. (Microbial infection) May serve as a target for the spiC protein from Salmonella typhimurium, which inactivates it, leading to a strong alteration in cellular trafficking. From Homo sapiens (Human).
   3039..3122    +  CDS            large T antigen (fragment): large T antigen from SV40 (simian virus 40)
   3145..3279    +  polyA_signal   SV40 poly(A) signal: SV40 polyadenylation signal
   3308..3357    +  CDS            SET1 (fragment): solubility-enhancement tag derived from T7 phage gene 10B
   3435..3526    +  promoter       polyhedrin promoter: polh from Autographa californica; promoter for the baculovirus polyhedrin gene
   3576..6491    +  CDS            FHIP1B: FHI1B_HUMAN - Also known as C11orf56, FAM160A2, KIAA1759. Experimental evidence at protein level: Swiss-Prot protein existence level 1. Component of the FTS/Hook/FHIP complex (FHF complex). The FHF complex may function to promote vesicle trafficking and/or fusion via the homotypic vesicular protein sorting complex (the HOPS complex). FHF complex promotes the distribution of AP-4 complex to the perinuclear area of the cell (PubMed:32073997). From Homo sapiens (Human).
   6545..6628    +  CDS            large T antigen (fragment): large T antigen from SV40 (simian virus 40)
   6651..6785    +  polyA_signal   SV40 poly(A) signal: SV40 polyadenylation signal
   6814..6863    +  CDS            SET1 (fragment): solubility-enhancement tag derived from T7 phage gene 10B
   6941..7032    +  promoter       polyhedrin promoter: polh from Autographa californica; promoter for the baculovirus polyhedrin gene
   7082..7957    +  CDS            AKTIP: AKTIP_HUMAN - Also known as FTS From Homo sapiens (Human).
   8011..8094    +  CDS            large T antigen (fragment): large T antigen from SV40 (simian virus 40)
   8117..8251    +  polyA_signal   SV40 poly(A) signal: SV40 polyadenylation signal
   8280..8329    +  CDS            SET1 (fragment): solubility-enhancement tag derived from T7 phage gene 10B
   8565..8730    -  mobile_element Tn7L: mini-Tn7 element (left end of the Tn7 transposon) Tn7
