[The description below was written by a language model from this plasmid's Addgene catalogue record and pLannotate feature annotations shown in this document.]
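Description:
pBIG1a_StrepII-Hook3[571-718]_FTS_FHIP1B is an insect-cell (baculovirus) expression plasmid built on the pBIG1a backbone, a multigene assembly vector, and it co-expresses a truncated form of the human FHF (FTS/Hook/FHIP) complex. It replicates in E. coli from a high-copy ColE1/pUC-type origin and is selected with gentamicin through the aacC1 acetyltransferase gene, which is driven by a class 1 integron Pc promoter. The resistance gene and all three expression cassettes lie between the Tn7R and Tn7L ends. This mini-Tn7 arrangement allows the block to be transposed into a baculovirus bacmid to generate recombinant virus. A single loxP site and an HSV TK polyadenylation signal sit upstream of the first cassette as backbone elements.

The payload consists of three tandem, same-orientation cassettes, each with its own polyhedrin promoter, active very late in baculovirus infection, and an SV40 polyadenylation signal. In map order they encode the C-terminal HOOK3 fragment (residues 571-718), full-length FHIP1B, and FTS (AKTIP). According to the catalogue entry, the HOOK3 fragment carries an N-terminal StrepII tag followed by a "Psc" element, probably a PreScission protease site. The tag is not annotated separately, but there is unannotated space between the promoter and the HOOK3 coding region. The short "large T antigen" and "SET1" fragments that recur after each gene are most likely automated-annotation matches to the SV40 terminator region and assembly linkers, not expressed parts. With only HOOK3 tagged, affinity purification on the StrepII tag should recover the co-assembled three-subunit complex. The associated work concerns the FHF cargo adaptor in dynein and KIF1C motility.
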