Addgene plasmid #222301: pBIG1a_StrepII-Hook3[571-718]_FTS_FHIP1B
Purpose: Co-expresses truncated human FHF (FTS, StrepII-HOOK3[571-718] and FHIP1B) in a pBIG1a vector
Depositing lab: Andrew Carter. Depositing organization: MRC Laboratory of Molecular Biology. Publication: KIF1C activates and extends dynein movement through the FHF cargo adapter. Abid Ali F, Zwetsloot AJ, Stone CE, Morgan TE, Wademan RF, Carter AP, Straube A. Nat Struct Mol Biol. 2025 Apr;32(4):756-766. doi: 10.1038/s41594-024-01418-z. Epub 2025 Jan 2. PubMed 39747486.
Backbone
  Vector backbone: pBig1a
  Vector type: Insect Expression
Growth in bacteria
  Bacterial resistance: Gentamicin, 10 μg/mL
  Growth temperature: 37°C
  Growth strain: DH5alpha
  Copy number: Unknown
Gene/Insert 1
  Gene/Insert name: HOOK3[571-718]
  Species: H. sapiens (human)
  Insert size (bp): 444
  Entrez Gene: HOOK3 (a.k.a. HK3)
  Tag / fusion protein: StrepII-Psc (N terminal on insert)
Gene/Insert 2
  Gene/Insert name: FTS
  Species: H. sapiens (human)
  Insert size (bp): 876
  Entrez Gene: AKTIP (a.k.a. FT1, FTS)
Gene/Insert 3
  Gene/Insert name: FHIP1B
  Species: H. sapiens (human)
  Insert size (bp): 2916
  Entrez Gene: FHIP1B (a.k.a. C11orf56, FAM160A2, FHIP)
Terms and licenses: Academic/Nonprofit Terms; Industry Terms: Not Available to Industry
How to cite: pBIG1a_StrepII-Hook3[571-718]_FTS_FHIP1B was a gift from Andrew Carter (Addgene plasmid # 222301 ; http://n2t.net/addgene:222301 ; RRID:Addgene_222301)
